Addgene plasmid #119025: pJKW1077
Purpose: E.coli expression plasmid for PmCHS
Depositing lab: Jing-Ke Weng. Depositing organization: Whitehead Institute for Biomedical Research. Publication: The biosynthetic origin of psychoactive kavalactones in kava. Pluskal T, Torrens-Spence MP, Fallon TR, De Abreu A, Shi CH, Weng JK. Nat Plants. 2019 Jul 22. pii: 10.1038/s41477-019-0474-0. doi: 10.1038/s41477-019-0474-0. PubMed 31332312.
Backbone
  Vector backbone: pHis8-4
  Backbone size w/o insert (bp): 5336
  Total vector size (bp): 6528
  Vector type: Bacterial Expression
Growth in bacteria
  Bacterial resistance: Kanamycin, 50 μg/mL
  Growth temperature: 37°C
  Growth strain: DH5alpha
  Copy number: High Copy
Gene/Insert
  Gene/Insert name: PmCHS
  Species: Piper methysticum
  Insert size (bp): 1185
  GenBank ID: MK058495
  Promoter: T7
  Tag / fusion protein: 8xHis (N terminal on backbone)
  Cloning method: Gibson Cloning
  Sequencing primers: 5′ TAATACGACTCACTATAGGG; 3′ GCTAGTTATTGCTCAGCGG
Terms and licenses: Academic/Nonprofit Terms; Industry Terms: Not Available to Industry
How to cite: pJKW1077 was a gift from Jing-Ke Weng (Addgene plasmid # 119025 ; http://n2t.net/addgene:119025 ; RRID:Addgene_119025)
