[The description below was written by a language model from this plasmid's Addgene catalogue record and pLannotate feature annotations shown in this document.]
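Description:
pJKW1077 is a bacterial expression plasmid built on the pHis8-4 backbone, a pET-style vector, for producing PmCHS, a chalcone synthase from kava (Piper methysticum), in E. coli. The plasmid is about 6.5 kb and is maintained through a ColE1/pMB1-type origin. The catalogue lists it as high copy, although the feature table also shows the rop gene and the bom region from pBR322, which are typical of pET-derived backbones and usually moderate copy number. Selection is by kanamycin through an aminoglycoside phosphotransferase gene. An f1 phage origin is also present, along with remnant tetracycline-resistance fragments that are not functional markers.

The roughly 1.2 kb PmCHS coding sequence was inserted by Gibson cloning downstream of a T7 promoter, lac operator and T7 gene 10 ribosome binding site, and is followed by a T7 terminator. A lacI gene on the plasmid supplies the repressor, so expression is held off until IPTG induction in a host that provides T7 RNA polymerase. The protein is made with an N-terminal 8xHis tag from the backbone, suited to nickel-affinity purification. The automated annotation labels the insert by its similarity to Cannabis sativa chalcone synthase, which reflects homology rather than origin. It also detects a short His-tag fragment and a gene 10-derived fragment after the insert; these appear to be vector remnants, and the record does not indicate that they are fused to the protein. The construct comes from work on the biosynthesis of kavalactones in kava, and fits recombinant production of PmCHS for purification and biochemical study.
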