Features (pLannotate 1.2.2; 20 found; start..end, strand, type, name):
     12..440     +  rep_origin     f1 ori (sequence partly withheld): f1 bacteriophage origin of replication; arrow indicates direction of (+) strand synthesis
    493..550     +  promoter       AmpR promoter (fragment): bla
    559..1374    -  CDS            KanR: aminoglycoside phosphotransferase; aph(3')-Ia; confers resistance to kanamycin in bacteria or G418 (Geneticin®) in eukaryotes
   1496..2084    +  rep_origin     ori: high-copy-number ColE1/pMB1/pBR322/pUC origin of replication
   2270..2409    -  misc_feature   bom: basis of mobility region from pBR322
   2511..2702    -  CDS            rop: Rop protein, which maintains plasmids at low copy number; rop
   2719..3099    +  CDS            YPB1_ECOLX: Protein predicted: Swiss-Prot protein existence level 4. From Escherichia coli.
   3171..3462    -  CDS            TcR (fragment): tetracycline efflux protein; tet; confers resistance to tetracycline
   3477..3498    -  protein_bind   CAP binding site: CAP binding activates transcription in the presence of cAMP. E. coli catabolite activator protein
   3511..4593    -  CDS            lacI: lac repressor; lacI; The lac repressor binds to the lac operator to inhibit transcription in E. coli. This inhibition can be relieved by adding lactose or isopropyl-β-D-thiogalactopyranoside (IPTG).
   4594..4671    -  promoter       lacI promoter: lacI
   4679..4958    -  CDS            TcR (fragment): tetracycline efflux protein; tet; confers resistance to tetracycline
   4980..4998    +  promoter       T7 promoter: promoter for bacteriophage T7 RNA polymerase
   4999..5023    +  protein_bind   lac operator: The lac repressor binds to the lac operator to inhibit transcription in E. coli. This inhibition can be relieved by adding lactose or isopropyl-β-D-thiogalactopyranoside (IPTG). lac repressor encoded by lacI
   5038..5060    +  RBS            RBS: efficient ribosome binding site from bacteriophage T7 gene 10 (Olins and Rangwala, 1989)
   5073..5096    +  CDS            9xHis (fragment): 9xHis affinity tag
   5139..6299    +  CDS            CHS: CHS_CANSA - Also known as CAN1069. Experimental evidence at protein level: Swiss-Prot protein existence level 1. Chalcone synthase that can also use isovaleryl-CoA, isobutyryl-CoA or hexanoyl-CoA as substrates, but that is unable produce olivetol or olivetolic acid. From Cannabis sativa (Hemp) (Marijuana).
   6368..6385    +  CDS            9xHis (fragment): 9xHis affinity tag
   6395..6444    +  CDS            SET1 (fragment): solubility-enhancement tag derived from T7 phage gene 10B
   6452..6499    +  terminator     T7 terminator: transcription terminator for bacteriophage T7 RNA polymerase
>Addgene plasmid #119025 | pJKW1077 | addgene full sequence | sequence record 230505 | Addgene NGS Result
TGGCGAATGGG
[124 nt withheld, positions 12-135]
C
[91 nt withheld, positions 137-227]
A
[49 nt withheld, positions 229-277]
CCTTTGACGTTGGAGTCCACGTTCTTT
[37 nt withheld, positions 305-341]
ACCCTATCTCGGTCTATTCTTTTGATTTATAAGGGATTTTGCCGATTTCGGCCTATTGGTTAAAAAATGA
GCTGATTTAACAAAAATTTAACGCGAATTTTAACAAAATATTAACGCTTACAATTTAGGTGGCACTTTTC
GGGGAAATGTGCGCGGAACCCCTATTTGTTTATTTTTCTAAATACATTCAAATATGTATCCGCTCATGAA
TTAATTCTTAGAAAAACTCATCGAGCATCAAATGAAACTGCAATTTATTCATATCAGGATTATCAATACC
ATATTTTTGAAAAAGCCGTTTCTGTAATGAAGGAGAAAACTCACCGAGGCAGTTCCATAGGATGGCAAGA
TCCTGGTATCGGTCTGCGATTCCGACTCGTCCAACATCAATACAACCTATTAATTTCCCCTCGTCAAAAA
TAAGGTTATCAAGTGAGAAATCACCATGAGTGACGACTGAATCCGGTGAGAATGGCAAAAGTTTATGCAT
TTCTTTCCAGACTTGTTCAACAGGCCAGCCATTACGCTCGTCATCAAAATCACTCGCATCAACCAAACCG
TTATTCATTCGTGATTGCGCCTGAGCGAGACGAAATACGCGATCGCTGTTAAAAGGACAATTACAAACAG
GAATCGAATGCAACCGGCGCAGGAACACTGCCAGCGCATCAACAATATTTTCACCTGAATCAGGATATTC
TTCTAATACCTGGAATGCTGTTTTCCCGGGGATCGCAGTGGTGAGTAACCATGCATCATCAGGAGTACGG
ATAAAATGCTTGATGGTCGGAAGAGGCATAAATTCCGTCAGCCAGTTTAGTCTGACCATCTCATCTGTAA
CATCATTGGCAACGCTACCTTTGCCATGTTTCAGAAACAACTCTGGCGCATCGGGCTTCCCATACAATCG
ATAGATTGTCGCACCTGATTGCCCGACATTATCGCGAGCCCATTTATACCCATATAAATCAGCATCCATG
TTGGAATTTAATCGCGGCCTAGAGCAAGACGTTTCCCGTTGAATATGGCTCATAACACCCCTTGTATTAC
TGTTTATGTAAGCAGACAGTTTTATTGTTCATGACCAAAATCCCTTAACGTGAGTTTTCGTTCCACTGAG
CGTCAGACCCCGTAGAAAAGATCAAAGGATCTTCTTGAGATCCTTTTTTTCTGCGCGTAATCTGCTGCTT
GCAAACAAAAAAACCACCGCTACCAGCGGTGGTTTGTTTGCCGGATCAAGAGCTACCAACTCTTTTTCCG
AAGGTAACTGGCTTCAGCAGAGCGCAGATACCAAATACTGTCCTTCTAGTGTAGCCGTAGTTAGGCCACC
ACTTCAAGAACTCTGTAGCACCGCCTACATACCTCGCTCTGCTAATCCTGTTACCAGTGGCTGCTGCCAG
TGGCGATAAGTCGTGTCTTACCGGGTTGGACTCAAGACGATAGTTACCGGATAAGGCGCAGCGGTCGGGC
TGAACGGGGGGTTCGTGCACACAGCCCAGCTTGGAGCGAACGACCTACACCGAACTGAGATACCTACAGC
GTGAGCTATGAGAAAGCGCCACGCTTCCCGAAGGGAGAAAGGCGGACAGGTATCCGGTAAGCGGCAGGGT
CGGAACAGGAGAGCGCACGAGGGAGCTTCCAGGGGGAAACGCCTGGTATCTTTATAGTCCTGTCGGGTTT
CGCCACCTCTGACTTGAGCGTCGATTTTTGTGATGCTCGTCAGGGGGGCGGAGCCTATGGAAAAACGCCA
GCAACGCGGCCTTTTTACGGTTCCTGGCCTTTTGCTGGCCTTTTGCTCACATGTTCTTTCCTGCGTTATC
CCCTGATTCTGTGGATAACCGTATTACCGCCTTTGAGTGAGCTGATACCGCTCGCCGCAGCCGAACGACC
GAGCGCAGCGAGTCAGTGAGCGAGGAAGCGGAAGAGCGCCTGATGCGGTATTTTCTCCTTACGCATCTGT
GCGGTATTTCACACCGCAATGGTGCACTCTCAGTACAATCTGCTCTGATGCCGCATAGTTAAGCCAGTAT
ACACTCCGCTATCGCTACGTGACTGGGTCATGGCTGCGCCCCGACACCCGCCAACACCCGCTGACGCGCC
CTGACGGGCTTGTCTGCTCCCGGCATCCGCTTACAGACAAGCTGTGACCGTCTCCGGGAGCTGCATGTGT
CAGAGGTTTTCACCGTCATCACCGAAACGCGCGAGGCAGCTGCGGTAAAGCTCATCAGCGTGGTCGTGAA
GCGATTCACAGATGTCTGCCTGTTCATCCGCGTCCAGCTCGTTGAGTTTCTCCAGAAGCGTTAATGTCTG
GCTTCTGATAAAGCGGGCCATGTTAAGGGCGGTTTTTTCCTGTTTGGTCACTGATGCCTCCGTGTAAGGG
GGATTTCTGTTCATGGGGGTAATGATACCGATGAAACGAGAGAGGATGCTCACGATACGGGTTACTGATG
ATGAACATGCCCGGTTACTGGAACGTTGTGAGGGTAAACAACTGGCGGTATGGATGCGGCGGGACCAGAG
AAAAATCACTCAGGGTCAATGCCAGCGCTTCGTTAATACAGATGTAGGTGTTCCACAGGGTAGCCAGCAG
CATCCTGCGATGCAGATCCGGAACATAATGGTGCAGGGCGCTGACTTCCGCGTTTCCAGACTTTACGAAA
CACGGAAACCGAAGACCATTCATGTTGTTGCTCAGGTCGCAGACGTTTTGCAGCAGCAGTCGCTTCACGT
TCGCTCGCGTATCGGTGATTCATTCTGCTAACCAGTAAGGCAACCCCGCCAGCCTAGCCGGGTCCTCAAC
GACAGGAGCACGATCATGCGCACCCGTGGGGCCGCCATGCCGGCGATAATGGCCTGCTTCTCGCCGAAAC
GTTTGGTGGCGGGACCAGTGACGAAGGCTTGAGCGAGGGCGTGCAAGATTCCGAATACCGCAAGCGACAG
GCCGATCATCGTCGCGCTCCAGCGAAAGCGGTCCTCGCCGAAAATGACCCAGAGCGCTGCCGGCACCTGT
CCTACGAGTTGCATGATAAAGAAGACAGTCATAAGTGCGGCGACGATAGTCATGCCCCGCGCCCACCGGA
AGGAGCTGACTGGGTTGAAGGCTCTCAAGGGCATCGGTCGAGATCCCGGTGCCTAATGAGTGAGCTAACT
TACATTAATTGCGTTGCGCTCACTGCCCGCTTTCCAGTCGGGAAACCTGTCGTGCCAGCTGCATTAATGA
ATCGGCCAACGCGCGGGGAGAGGCGGTTTGCGTATTGGGCGCCAGGGTGGTTTTTCTTTTCACCAGTGAG
ACGGGCAACAGCTGATTGCCCTTCACCGCCTGGCCCTGAGAGAGTTGCAGCAAGCGGTCCACGCTGGTTT
GCCCCAGCAGGCGAAAATCCTGTTTGATGGTGGTTAACGGCGGGATATAACATGAGCTGTCTTCGGTATC
GTCGTATCCCACTACCGAGATATCCGCACCAACGCGCAGCCCGGACTCGGTAATGGCGCGCATTGCGCCC
AGCGCCATCTGATCGTTGGCAACCAGCATCGCAGTGGGAACGATGCCCTCATTCAGCATTTGCATGGTTT
GTTGAAAACCGGACATGGCACTCCAGTCGCCTTCCCGTTCCGCTATCGGCTGAATTTGATTGCGAGTGAG
ATATTTATGCCAGCCAGCCAGACGCAGACGCGCCGAGACAGAACTTAATGGGCCCGCTAACAGCGCGATT
TGCTGGTGACCCAATGCGACCAGATGCTCCACGCCCAGTCGCGTACCGTCTTCATGGGAGAAAATAATAC
TGTTGATGGGTGTCTGGTCAGAGACATCAAGAAATAACGCCGGAACATTAGTGCAGGCAGCTTCCACAGC
AATGGCATCCTGGTCATCCAGCGGATAGTTAATGATCAGCCCACTGACGCGTTGCGCGAGAAGATTGTGC
ACCGCCGCTTTACAGGCTTCGACGCCGCTTCGTTCTACCATCGACACCACCACGCTGGCACCCAGTTGAT
CGGCGCGAGATTTAATCGCCGCGACAATTTGCGACGGCGCGTGCAGGGCCAGACTGGAGGTGGCAACGCC
AATCAGCAACGACTGTTTGCCCGCCAGTTGTTGTGCCACGCGGTTGGGAATGTAATTCAGCTCCGCCATC
GCCGCTTCCACTTTTTCCCGCGTTTTCGCAGAAACGTGGCTGGCCTGGTTCACCACGCGGGAAACGGTCT
GATAAGAGACACCGGCATACTCTGCGACATCGTATAACGTTACTGGTTTCACATTCACCACCCTGAATTG
ACTCTCTTCCGGGCGCTATCATGCCATACCGCGAAAGGTTTTGCGCCATTCGATGGTGTCCGGGATCTCG
ACGCTCTCCCTTATGCGACTCCTGCATTAGGAAGCAGCCCAGTAGTAGGTTGAGGCCGTTGAGCACCGCC
GCCGCAAGGAATGGTGCATGCAAGGAGATGGCGCCCAACAGTCCCCCGGCCACGGGGCCTGCCACCATAC
CCACGCCGAAACAAGCGCTCATGAGCCCGAAGTGGCGAGCCCGATCTTCCCCATCGGTGATGTCGGCGAT
ATAGGCGCCAGCAACCGCACCTGTGGCGCCGGTGATGCCGGCCACGATGCGTCCGGCGTAGAGGATCGAG
ATCTCGATCCCGCGAAATTAATACGACTCACTATAGGGGAATTGTGAGCGGATAACAATTCCCCTCTAGA
AATAATTTTGTTTAACTTTAAGAAGGAGATATACCATGAAACACCACCACCACCACCACCACCACGGTGG
TGAAAACTTGTACTTCCAGGCCCATGGCATGTCGAAGACCGTAGAGGAGATTTGGGCGGCGCAGCGGGCG
AGGGGACCAGCCACGGTGCTGGCCATCGGCACTGCTGCGCCGGCCAATGTGGTGTACCAGGCCGATTATC
CGGACTACTACTTTAGGATCACCAAGAGCGAGCACATGACAGAGCTCAAGGAGAAGTTCCGACGAATGTG
TGACAAGTCGATGATAACGAAGCGGCACATGCACTTGTCGGAGGAGCTGTTGAAAAACAACCCTGACATC
TGTGCCTACATGGCCCCTTCCCTCGACGCCCGCCAAGATATGGTCGTGGTGGAGGTACCCAAGCTCGGCA
AGGAGGCGGCCGCCAAGGCCATCAAGGAATGGGGCCGCCCAAAGTCGGCCATCACCCACCTCATCTTCTG
CACCACCTCCGGCGTCGACATGCCCGGCGCCGATTTCCAGCTCACCAAGCTACTCGGCCTCTGCCCCTCC
GTTCGCCGCACCATGCTCTACCAGCAGGGCTGCTTCGCCGGCGGTACGGTTCTCCGCCTTGCCAAGGACC
TCGCCGAGAACAATGCGGGCGCGAGGGTCCTCGTCGTCTGCTCCGAGATCACCGCCGTCACCTTCCGCGG
CCCCTCGGAGACTCACCTCGATAGCATGGTCGGCCAGGCCCTGTTCGGTGATGGTGCCTCTGCCATCATC
GTCGGTGCCGACCCCGACCCCGTCATAGAAAGGCCACTCTTTCAAATTGTATCTGCGGCTCAGACCATCC
TTCCCGACTCGGATGGGGCAATAGACGGCCATCTCCGAGAAGTGGGTCTAACCTTCCACCTCCTCAAGGA
CGTACCTGGGCTCATCTCAAAGAACATCGAGAAGAGCCTAAAGGAGGCGTTTGCACCGCTGGGCATCGAC
GACTGGAACTCGATATTTTGGATTGTTCATCCAGGCGGGCCGGCCATTCTAGACCAGGTGGAGGCGAAGC
TGCGTCTGAAAGTGGAGAAGCTGAAGACAACGAGAACAGTTTTGAGTGAGTACGGGAATATGTCGAGCGC
TTGCGTGTTGTTCATACTTGACGAGATGAGGAGGAACAGCATGGAAGAAGGGAAGGCGACGACCGGTGAA
GGGTTACATTGGGGAGTTTTGTTTGGTTTTGGGCCGGGCTTGACAGTGGAGACGGTCGTCTTGCATAGTT
TGCCCATCGCCGAGGCCAACTAACCATGGCGGATCCGAATTCGAGCTCCGTCGACAAGCTTGCGGCCGCA
CTCGAGCACCACCACCACCACCACTGAGATCCGGCTGCTAACAAAGCCCGAAAGGAAGCTGAGTTGGCTG
CTGCCACCGCTGAGCAATAACTAGCATAACCCCTTGGGGCCTCTAAACGGGTCTTGAGGGGTTTTTTGCT
GAAAGGAGGAACTATATCCGGAT
